>Addgene plasmid #19948 | pcDNA3-Myc3-CAND1 | addgene partial sequence | sequence record 26173 | 19948 with CMV-F
GAGCTCTCTGGCTAACTAGAGAACCCACTGCTTACTGGCTTATCGAAATTAATACGACTCACTATAGGGA
GACCCAAGCTATGGAGCAAAAGCTCATCTCAGAGGAAGATCTGGAATTAGAGCAAAAGCTCATCTCAGAG
GAAGATCTGGAATTAGAGCAAAAGCTCATCTCAGAGGAAGATCTGGAATTCAGGATCCTGATATCCGCGG
TACCCGCCTCGTACCACATTTCCAATTTGCTGGAAAAAATGACATCCAGCGACAAGGACTTTAGGTTTAT
GGCTACAAATGATTTGATGACGGAACTGCAGAAAGATTCCATCAAGTTGGATGATGATAGTGAAAGGAAA
GTAGTGAAAATGATTTTGAAGTTATTGGAAGATAAAAATGGAGAGGTACAGAATTTAGCTGTCAAATGTC
TTGGTCCTTTAGTGAGTAAAGTGAAAGAATACCAAGTAGAGACAATTGTAGATACCCTCTGCACTAACAT
GCTTTCTGATAAAGAACAACTTCGAGACATTTCAAGTATTGGTCTTAAAACAGTAATTGGAGAACTTCCT
CCAGCTTCCAGTGGCTCTGCATTAGCTGCTAATGTATGTAAAAAGATTACTGGACGTCTTACAAGTGCAA
TAGCAAAACAGGAAGATGTCTCTGTTCAGCTAGAAGCCTTGGATATTATGGCTGATATGTTGAGCAGGCA
AGGAGGACTTCTTGTTAATTTCCATCCTTCAATTCTGACCTGTCTACTTCCCCAGTTGACCAGCCCTAGA
CTTGCAGTGAGGAAAAGAACCATTATCGCTCTTGGCCATCTGGTTATGAGCTGTGGAAATATAGTTTTTG
TAGATCTTATTGAACATCTGTTGTCA
