[The description below was written by a language model from this plasmid's Addgene catalogue record.]
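Description:
pcDNA3-Myc3-CAND1 is a mammalian expression plasmid built on the Invitrogen pcDNA3 backbone (about 5.4 kb without insert) and carrying the human CAND1 coding sequence, an insert of roughly 3.7 kb. CAND1 (cullin-associated and neddylation-dissociated 1, also known as TIP120, TIP120A, p120 or KIAA0829) is fused at its N terminus to a triple Myc epitope tag, so the expressed protein can be detected or immunoprecipitated with anti-Myc antibodies. The insert was placed by restriction cloning, with the 5′ KpnI site retained and the 3′ junction formed by a SalI/XhoI compatible-end ligation that destroyed both sites. The plasmid is propagated in E. coli under ampicillin selection, and G418 is listed as the selectable marker for mammalian cells, which allows stable transfectants to be isolated as well as transient expression.

The record does not list the promoter or other regulatory elements and includes no feature table. pcDNA3 as a standard vector drives inserts from the CMV immediate-early promoter with a bovine growth hormone polyadenylation signal, and has T7 and SP6 promoters flanking the cloning site, consistent with the T7 and SP6 sequencing primers listed here. Its G418 resistance comes from an SV40-driven neomycin resistance cassette.

The associated publication concerns CAND1 as an inhibitor of CUL1–SKP1 binding and of SCF ubiquitin ligases, with NEDD8 modification of CUL1 causing CAND1 to dissociate. The construct is therefore suited to expressing tagged CAND1 in cultured mammalian cells to study its interactions with cullins and its effect on SCF ligase assembly and regulation.
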