Addgene plasmid #19948: pcDNA3-Myc3-CAND1
Depositing lab: Yue Xiong. Depositing organization: University of North Carolina at Chapel Hill. Publication: NEDD8 modification of CUL1 dissociates p120(CAND1), an inhibitor of CUL1-SKP1 binding and SCF ligases. Liu J, Furukawa M, Matsumoto T, Xiong Y. Mol Cell. 2002 Dec . 10(6):1511-8. 10.1016/S1097-2765(02)00783-9 PubMed 12504025.
Backbone
  Vector backbone: pcDNA3
  Backbone manufacturer: Invitrogen
  Backbone size w/o insert (bp): 5437
  Vector type: Mammalian Expression
  Selectable markers: G418
Growth in bacteria
  Bacterial resistance: Ampicillin, 100 μg/mL
  Growth temperature: 37°C
  Growth strain: DH5alpha
  Copy number: Unknown
Gene/Insert
  Gene/Insert name: CAND1 (cullin-associated and neddylation-dissociated 1) (alt names: KIAA0829; TIP120; p120)
  Species: H. sapiens (human)
  Insert size (bp): 3700
  GenBank ID: NM_018448
  Entrez Gene: CAND1 (a.k.a. TIP120, TIP120A)
  Tag / fusion protein: myc3 (N terminal on insert)
  Cloning method: Restriction Enzyme; 5′ cloning site KpnI (not destroyed); 3′ cloning site SalI/ XhoI (destroyed during cloning)
  Sequencing primers: 5′ T7; 3′ SP6
Terms and licenses: Academic/Nonprofit Terms; Industry Terms: Not Available to Industry
How to cite: pcDNA3-Myc3-CAND1 was a gift from Yue Xiong (Addgene plasmid # 19948 ; http://n2t.net/addgene:19948 ; RRID:Addgene_19948)
